Addgene plasmid #20953: pLenti X1 Puro empty (w610-1)
Purpose: (Empty Backbone) 3rd gen lentiviral empty control vector, Puro
Depositing lab: Eric Campeau. Depositing organization: University of Massachusetts, Worcester. Publication: A versatile viral system for expression and depletion of proteins in mammalian cells. Campeau E, Ruhl VE, Rodier F, Smith CL, Rahmberg BL, Fuss JO, Campisi J, Yaswen P, Cooper PK, Kaufman PD.. PLoS One. 2009 Aug 6;4(8):e6529. 10.1371/journal.pone.0006529 PubMed 19657394.
Backbone
  Vector backbone: p156RRL-sinPPT-CMV-GFP-PRE/Nhe I
  Backbone size (bp): 7424
  Vector type: Mammalian Expression, Lentiviral, RNAi
  Selectable markers: Puromycin
Growth in bacteria
  Bacterial resistance: Ampicillin, 100 μg/mL
  Growth temperature: 37°C
  Growth strain: Stbl3
  Growth instructions: Stbl3, 37oC
  Copy number: High Copy
Gene/Insert
  Gene/Insert name: None
  Cloning method: Restriction Enzyme; 5′ cloning site Sal I (not destroyed); 3′ cloning site Xba I (not destroyed)
  Sequencing primers: 5′ n/a
Terms and licenses: Academic/Nonprofit Terms; Industry Terms: Not Available to Industry
How to cite: pLenti X1 Puro empty (w610-1) was a gift from Eric Campeau (Addgene plasmid # 20953 ; http://n2t.net/addgene:20953 ; RRID:Addgene_20953)
