[The description below was written by a language model from this plasmid's Addgene catalogue record and pLannotate feature annotations shown in this document.]
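Description:
pLenti X1 Puro empty (w610-1) is a third-generation, self-inactivating-type HIV-1 lentiviral transfer vector of about 7.4 kb, derived from the p156RRL-sinPPT-CMV-GFP-PRE backbone and catalogued as an empty control for mammalian expression and RNAi work. In bacteria it is maintained through a high-copy ColE1/pUC origin and selected with ampicillin via the bla gene. An f1 origin, an SV40 origin, flanking T3 and T7 promoters, and lac/lacZα remnants are also carried over from the parental cloning plasmid.

The viral genome is transcribed from an RSV enhancer/promoter fused to a truncated 5' LTR, which makes production of genomic RNA Tat-independent, as expected of a third-generation design. Downstream lie the Ψ packaging signal with a partial gag sequence, the Rev response element for Rev-dependent nuclear export, and the cPPT/CTS, which aids nuclear import of the preintegration complex. The cargo position holds no insert. The feature table shows only attB1 and attB2 Gateway recombination scars separated by a short spacer, with no promoter annotated upstream of them, and the record lists Sal I and Xba I as intact cloning sites. A WPRE follows, then a mouse PGK promoter driving puromycin N-acetyltransferase so that transduced cells can be selected with puromycin. The cassette ends in a truncated 3' LTR (annotated by the software as a truncated 5' LTR) and an SV40 polyadenylation signal.

Because it delivers the selection marker but no shRNA or expression cassette, this plasmid serves as the matched negative control for puromycin-selectable vectors of the same series in protein expression or depletion experiments. Packaging requires helper plasmids supplied in trans.
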