Features (pLannotate 1.2.2; 27 found; start..end, strand, type, name):
     26..130     +  promoter       AmpR promoter: bla
    131..991     +  CDS            AmpR: β-lactamase; bla; confers resistance to ampicillin, carbenicillin, and related antibiotics
   1162..1750    +  rep_origin     ori: high-copy-number ColE1/pMB1/pBR322/pUC origin of replication
   1933..2025    +  CDS            lacI (fragment): lac repressor; lacI; The lac repressor binds to the lac operator to inhibit transcription in E. coli. This inhibition can be relieved by adding lactose or isopropyl-β-D-thiogalactopyranoside (IPTG).
   2038..2059    +  protein_bind   CAP binding site: CAP binding activates transcription in the presence of cAMP. E. coli catabolite activator protein
   2074..2104    +  promoter       lac promoter: promoter for the E. coli lac operon
   2112..2128    +  protein_bind   lac operator: The lac repressor binds to the lac operator to inhibit transcription in E. coli. This inhibition can be relieved by adding lactose or isopropyl-β-D-thiogalactopyranoside (IPTG). lac repressor encoded by lacI
   2173..2191    +  promoter       T3 promoter: promoter for bacteriophage T3 RNA polymerase
   2219..2445    +  promoter       RSV promoter: Rous sarcoma virus enhancer/promoter
   2446..2626    +  LTR            5' LTR (truncated): truncated 5' long terminal repeat (LTR) from HIV-1
   2673..2798    +  misc_feature   HIV-1 Ψ: packaging signal of human immunodeficiency virus type 1
   2782..3145    +  CDS            HIV-1 gag (fragment): gag protein from human immunodeficiency virus 1; gag
   3291..3524    +  misc_feature   RRE: The Rev response element (RRE) of HIV-1 allows for Rev-dependent mRNA export from the nucleus to the cytoplasm.
   3901..4001    +  CDS            Rev (fragment): human immunodeficiency virus 1 (HIV-1) Rev protein; rev; enhances nuclear export of unspliced and incompletely spliced viral mRNAs
   4020..4136    +  misc_feature   cPPT/CTS: central polypurine tract and central termination sequence of HIV-1
   4170..4194    +  protein_bind   attB1: mutant version of attB; recombination site for the Gateway® BP reaction BP Clonase™
   4260..4284    -  protein_bind   attB2: mutant version of attB; recombination site for the Gateway® BP reaction BP Clonase™
   4315..4903    +  misc_feature   WPRE: woodchuck hepatitis virus posttranscriptional regulatory element
   4917..5416    +  promoter       PGK promoter: mouse phosphoglycerate kinase 1 promoter
   5437..6036    +  CDS            PuroR: puromycin N-acetyltransferase; pac from Streptomyces alboniger; confers resistance to puromycin
   6104..6241    +  CDS            nef (fragment): NEF_HV1LA - Experimental evidence at protein level: Swiss-Prot protein existence level 1. Extracellular Nef protein targets CD4(+) T-lymphocytes for apoptosis by interacting with CXCR4 surface receptors. From Human immunodeficiency virus type 1 group M subtype B (isolate Lai) (HIV-1).
   6227..6407    +  LTR            5' LTR (truncated): truncated 5' long terminal repeat (LTR) from HIV-1
   6479..6600    +  polyA_signal   SV40 poly(A) signal: SV40 polyadenylation signal
   6640..6775    +  rep_origin     SV40 ori: SV40 origin of replication
   6796..6814    -  promoter       T7 promoter: promoter for bacteriophage T7 RNA polymerase
   6822..6977    +  CDS            lacZα (fragment): LacZα fragment of β-galactosidase; lacZ fragment
   6982..7410    +  rep_origin     f1 ori (sequence partly withheld): f1 bacteriophage origin of replication; arrow indicates direction of (+) strand synthesis
>Addgene plasmid #20953 | pLenti X1 Puro empty (w610-1) | addgene full sequence | sequence record 254489 | Addgene NGS Result
AGGTGGCACTTTTCGGGGAAATGTGCGCGGAACCCCTATTTGTTTATTTTTCTAAATACATTCAAATATG
TATCCGCTCATGAGACAATAACCCTGATAAATGCTTCAATAATATTGAAAAAGGAAGAGTATGAGTATTC
AACATTTCCGTGTCGCCCTTATTCCCTTTTTTGCGGCATTTTGCCTTCCTGTTTTTGCTCACCCAGAAAC
GCTGGTGAAAGTAAAAGATGCTGAAGATCAGTTGGGTGCACGAGTGGGTTACATCGAACTGGATCTCAAC
AGCGGTAAGATCCTTGAGAGTTTTCGCCCCGAAGAACGTTTTCCAATGATGAGCACTTTTAAAGTTCTGC
TATGTGGCGCGGTATTATCCCGTATTGACGCCGGGCAAGAGCAACTCGGTCGCCGCATACACTATTCTCA
GAATGACTTGGTTGAGTACTCACCAGTCACAGAAAAGCATCTTACGGATGGCATGACAGTAAGAGAATTA
TGCAGTGCTGCCATAACCATGAGTGATAACACTGCGGCCAACTTACTTCTGACAACGATCGGAGGACCGA
AGGAGCTAACCGCTTTTTTGCACAACATGGGGGATCATGTAACTCGCCTTGATCGTTGGGAACCGGAGCT
GAATGAAGCCATACCAAACGACGAGCGTGACACCACGATGCCTGTAGCAATGGCAACAACGTTGCGCAAA
CTATTAACTGGCGAACTACTTACTCTAGCTTCCCGGCAACAATTAATAGACTGGATGGAGGCGGATAAAG
TTGCAGGACCACTTCTGCGCTCGGCCCTTCCGGCTGGCTGGTTTATTGCTGATAAATCTGGAGCCGGTGA
GCGTGGGTCTCGCGGTATCATTGCAGCACTGGGGCCAGATGGTAAGCCCTCCCGTATCGTAGTTATCTAC
ACGACGGGGAGTCAGGCAACTATGGATGAACGAAATAGACAGATCGCTGAGATAGGTGCCTCACTGATTA
AGCATTGGTAACTGTCAGACCAAGTTTACTCATATATACTTTAGATTGATTTAAAACTTCATTTTTAATT
TAAAAGGATCTAGGTGAAGATCCTTTTTGATAATCTCATGACCAAAATCCCTTAACGTGAGTTTTCGTTC
CACTGAGCGTCAGACCCCGTAGAAAAGATCAAAGGATCTTCTTGAGATCCTTTTTTTCTGCGCGTAATCT
GCTGCTTGCAAACAAAAAAACCACCGCTACCAGCGGTGGTTTGTTTGCCGGATCAAGAGCTACCAACTCT
TTTTCCGAAGGTAACTGGCTTCAGCAGAGCGCAGATACCAAATACTGTTCTTCTAGTGTAGCCGTAGTTA
GGCCACCACTTCAAGAACTCTGTAGCACCGCCTACATACCTCGCTCTGCTAATCCTGTTACCAGTGGCTG
CTGCCAGTGGCGATAAGTCGTGTCTTACCGGGTTGGACTCAAGACGATAGTTACCGGATAAGGCGCAGCG
GTCGGGCTGAACGGGGGGTTCGTGCACACAGCCCAGCTTGGAGCGAACGACCTACACCGAACTGAGATAC
CTACAGCGTGAGCTATGAGAAAGCGCCACGCTTCCCGAAGGGAGAAAGGCGGACAGGTATCCGGTAAGCG
GCAGGGTCGGAACAGGAGAGCGCACGAGGGAGCTTCCAGGGGGAAACGCCTGGTATCTTTATAGTCCTGT
CGGGTTTCGCCACCTCTGACTTGAGCGTCGATTTTTGTGATGCTCGTCAGGGGGGCGGAGCCTATGGAAA
AACGCCAGCAACGCGGCCTTTTTACGGTTCCTGGCCTTTTGCTGGCCTTTTGCTCACATGTTCTTTCCTG
CGTTATCCCCTGATTCTGTGGATAACCGTATTACCGCCTTTGAGTGAGCTGATACCGCTCGCCGCAGCCG
AACGACCGAGCGCAGCGAGTCAGTGAGCGAGGAAGCGGAAGAGCGCCCAATACGCAAACCGCCTCTCCCC
GCGCGTTGGCCGATTCATTAATGCAGCTGGCACGACAGGTTTCCCGACTGGAAAGCGGGCAGTGAGCGCA
ACGCAATTAATGTGAGTTAGCTCACTCATTAGGCACCCCAGGCTTTACACTTTATGCTTCCGGCTCGTAT
GTTGTGTGGAATTGTGAGCGGATAACAATTTCACACAGGAAACAGCTATGACCATGATTACGCCAAGCGC
GCAATTAACCCTCACTAAAGGGAACAAAAGCTGGAGCTGCAAGCTTAATGTAGTCTTATGCAATACTCTT
GTAGTCTTGCAACATGGTAACGATGAGTTAGCAACATGCCTTACAAGGAGAGAAAAAGCACCGTGCATGC
CGATTGGTGGAAGTAAGGTGGTACGATCGTGCCTTATTAGGAAGGCAACAGACGGGTCTGACATGGATTG
GACGAACCACTGAATTGCCGCATTGCAGAGATATTGTATTTAAGTGCCTAGCTCGATACATAAACGGGTC
TCTCTGGTTAGACCAGATCTGAGCCTGGGAGCTCTCTGGCTAACTAGGGAACCCACTGCTTAAGCCTCAA
TAAAGCTTGCCTTGAGTGCTTCAAGTAGTGTGTGCCCGTCTGTTGTGTGACTCTGGTAACTAGAGATCCC
TCAGACCCTTTTAGTCAGTGTGGAAAATCTCTAGCAGTGGCGCCCGAACAGGGACTTGAAAGCGAAAGGG
AAACCAGAGGAGCTCTCTCGACGCAGGACTCGGCTTGCTGAAGCGCGCACGGCAAGAGGCGAGGGGCGGC
GACTGGTGAGTACGCCAAAAATTTTGACTAGCGGAGGCTAGAAGGAGAGAGATGGGTGCGAGAGCGTCAG
TATTAAGCGGGGGAGAATTAGATCGCGATGGGAAAAAATTCGGTTAAGGCCAGGGGGAAAGAAAAAATAT
AAATTAAAACATATAGTATGGGCAAGCAGGGAGCTAGAACGATTCGCAGTTAATCCTGGCCTGTTAGAAA
CATCAGAAGGCTGTAGACAAATACTGGGACAGCTACAACCATCCCTTCAGACAGGATCAGAAGAACTTAG
ATCATTATATAATACAGTAGCAACCCTCTATTGTGTGCATCAAAGGATAGAGATAAAAGACACCAAGGAA
GCTTTAGACAAGATAGAGGAAGAGCAAAACAAAAGTAAGACCACCGCACAGCAAGCGGCCGCTGATCTTC
AGACCTGGAGGAGGAGATATGAGGGACAATTGGAGAAGTGAATTATATAAATATAAAGTAGTAAAAATTG
AACCATTAGGAGTAGCACCCACCAAGGCAAAGAGAAGAGTGGTGCAGAGAGAAAAAAGAGCAGTGGGAAT
AGGAGCTTTGTTCCTTGGGTTCTTGGGAGCAGCAGGAAGCACTATGGGCGCAGCGTCAATGACGCTGACG
GTACAGGCCAGACAATTATTGTCTGGTATAGTGCAGCAGCAGAACAATTTGCTGAGGGCTATTGAGGCGC
AACAGCATCTGTTGCAACTCACAGTCTGGGGCATCAAGCAGCTCCAGGCAAGAATCCTGGCTGTGGAAAG
ATACCTAAAGGATCAACAGCTCCTGGGGATTTGGGGTTGCTCTGGAAAACTCATTTGCACCACTGCTGTG
CCTTGGAATGCTAGTTGGAGTAATAAATCTCTGGAACAGATTTGGAATCACACGACCTGGATGGAGTGGG
ACAGAGAAATTAACAATTACACAAGCTTAATACACTCCTTAATTGAAGAATCGCAAAACCAGCAAGAAAA
GAATGAACAAGAATTATTGGAATTAGATAAATGGGCAAGTTTGTGGAATTGGTTTAACATAACAAATTGG
CTGTGGTATATAAAATTATTCATAATGATAGTAGGAGGCTTGGTAGGTTTAAGAATAGTTTTTGCTGTAC
TTTCTATAGTGAATAGAGTTAGGCAGGGATATTCACCATTATCGTTTCAGACCCACCTCCCAACCCCGAG
GGGACCCGACAGGCCCGAAGGAATAGAAGAAGAAGGTGGAGAGAGAGACAGAGACAGATCCATTCGATTA
GTGAACGGATCTCGACGGTATCGGTTAACTTTTAAAAGAAAAGGGGGGATTGGGGGGTACAGTGCAGGGG
AAAGAATAGTAGACATAATAGCAACAGACATACAAACTAAAGAATTACAAAAACAAATTACAAAATTCAA
AATTTTATCGTCCAGTGTGGTGGAATTCTGCAGATATCAACAAGTTTGTACAAAAAAGCAGGCTTTAAAG
GAACCAATTCAGTCGACTGGATCCGGTACCGAATTCGCGGCCGCACTCGAGATATCTAGACCCAGCTTTC
TTGTACAAAGTGGTTGATATCCAGCACAGTGGCGGCCGCTCGACAATCAACCTCTGGATTACAAAATTTG
TGAAAGATTGACTGGTATTCTTAACTATGTTGCTCCTTTTACGCTATGTGGATACGCTGCTTTAATGCCT
TTGTATCATGCTATTGCTTCCCGTATGGCTTTCATTTTCTCCTCCTTGTATAAATCCTGGTTGCTGTCTC
TTTATGAGGAGTTGTGGCCCGTTGTCAGGCAACGTGGCGTGGTGTGCACTGTGTTTGCTGACGCAACCCC
CACTGGTTGGGGCATTGCCACCACCTGTCAGCTCCTTTCCGGGACTTTCGCTTTCCCCCTCCCTATTGCC
ACGGCGGAACTCATCGCCGCCTGCCTTGCCCGCTGCTGGACAGGGGCTCGGCTGTTGGGCACTGACAATT
CCGTGGTGTTGTCGGGGAAGCTGACGTCCTTTCCATGGCTGCTCGCCTGTGTTGCCACCTGGATTCTGCG
CGGGACGTCCTTCTGCTACGTCCCTTCGGCCCTCAATCCAGCGGACCTTCCTTCCCGCGGCCTGCTGCCG
GCTCTGCGGCCTCTTCCGCGTCTTCGCCTTCGCCCTCAGACGAGTCGGATCTCCCTTTGGGCCGCCTCCC
CGCCTGGAATTCTACCGGGTAGGGGAGGCGCTTTTCCCAAGGCAGTCTGGAGCATGCGCTTTAGCAGCCC
CGCTGGGCACTTGGCGCTACACAAGTGGCCTCTGGCCTCGCACACATTCCACATCCACCGGTAGGCGCCA
ACCGGCTCCGTTCTTTGGTGGCCCCTTCGCGCCACCTTCTACTCCTCCCCTAGTCAGGAAGTTCCCCCCC
GCCCCGCAGCTCGCGTCGTGCAGGACGTGACAAATGGAAGTAGCACGTCTCACTAGTCTCGTGCAGATGG
ACAGCACCGCTGAGCAATGGAAGCGGGTAGGCCTTTGGGGCAGCGGCCAATAGCAGCTTTGCTCCTTCGC
TTTCTGGGCTCAGAGGCTGGGAAGGGGTGGGTCCGGGGGCGGGCTCAGGGGCGGGCTCAGGGGCGGGGCG
GGCGCCCGAAGGTCCTCCGGAGGCCCGGCATTCTGCACGCTTCAAAAGCGCACGTCTGCCGCGCTGTTCT
CCTCTTCCTCATCTCCGGGCCTTTCGACCTGCAGCCCAAGCTTACCATGACCGAGTACAAGCCCACGGTG
CGCCTCGCCACCCGCGACGACGTCCCCAGGGCCGTACGCACCCTCGCCGCCGCGTTCGCCGACTACCCCG
CCACGCGCCACACCGTCGATCCGGACCGCCACATCGAGCGGGTCACCGAGCTGCAAGAACTCTTCCTCAC
GCGCGTCGGGCTCGACATCGGCAAGGTGTGGGTCGCGGACGACGGCGCCGCGGTGGCGGTCTGGACCACG
CCGGAGAGCGTCGAAGCGGGGGCGGTGTTCGCCGAGATCGGCCCGCGCATGGCCGAGTTGAGCGGTTCCC
GGCTGGCCGCGCAGCAACAGATGGAAGGCCTCCTGGCGCCGCACCGGCCCAAGGAGCCCGCGTGGTTCCT
GGCCACCGTCGGCGTCTCGCCCGACCACCAGGGCAAGGGTCTGGGCAGCGCCGTCGTGCTCCCCGGAGTG
GAGGCGGCCGAGCGCGCCGGGGTGCCCGCCTTCCTGGAGACCTCCGCGCCCCGCAACCTCCCCTTCTACG
AGCGGCTCGGCTTCACCGTCACCGCCGACGTCGAGGTGCCCGAAGGACCGCGCACCTGGTGCATGACCCG
CAAGCCCGGTGCCTGACGCCCGCCCCACGACCCGCAGCGCCCGACCGAAAGGAGCGCACGACCCCATGCA
TCTCGAGGGCCCGGTACCTTTAAGACCAATGACTTACAAGGCAGCTGTAGATCTTAGCCACTTTTTAAAA
GAAAAGGGGGGACTGGAAGGGCTAGCTCACTCCCAACGAAGACAAGATCTGCTTTTTGCTTGTACTGGGT
CTCTCTGGTTAGACCAGATCTGAGCCTGGGAGCTCTCTGGCTAACTAGGGAACCCACTGCTTAAGCCTCA
ATAAAGCTTGCCTTGAGTGCTTCAAGTAGTGTGTGCCCGTCTGTTGTGTGACTCTGGTAACTAGAGATCC
CTCAGACCCTTTTAGTCAGTGTGGAAAATCTCTAGCAGTAGTAGTTCATGTCATCTTATTATTCAGTATT
TATAACTTGCAAAGAAATGAATATCAGAGAGTGAGAGGAACTTGTTTATTGCAGCTTATAATGGTTACAA
ATAAAGCAATAGCATCACAAATTTCACAAATAAAGCATTTTTTTCACTGCATTCTAGTTGTGGTTTGTCC
AAACTCATCAATGTATCTTATCATGTCTGGCTCTAGCTATCCCGCCCCTAACTCCGCCCATCCCGCCCCT
AACTCCGCCCAGTTCCGCCCATTCTCCGCCCCATGGCTGACTAATTTTTTTTATTTATGCAGAGGCCGAG
GCCGCCTCGGCCTCTGAGCTATTCCAGAAGTAGTGAGGAGGCTTTTTTGGAGGCCTAGGGACGTACCCAA
TTCGCCCTATAGTGAGTCGTATTACGCGCGCTCACTGGCCGTCGTTTTACAACGTCGTGACTGGGAAAAC
CCTGGCGTTACCCAACTTAATCGCCTTGCAGCACATCCCCCTTTCGCCAGCTGGCGTAATAGCGAAGAGG
CCCGCACCGATCGCCCTTCCCAACAGTTGCGCAGCCTGAATGGCGAATGGG
[124 nt withheld, positions 6982-7105]
C
[91 nt withheld, positions 7107-7197]
A
[49 nt withheld, positions 7199-7247]
CCTTTGACGTTGGAGTCCACGTTCTTT
[37 nt withheld, positions 7275-7311]
ACCCTATCTCGGTCTATTCTTTTGATTTATAAGGGATTTTGCCGATTTCGGCCTATTGGTTAAAAAATGA
GCTGATTTAACAAAAATTTAACGCGAATTTTAACAAAATATTAACGCTTACAATTT
