>Addgene plasmid #20953 | pLenti X1 Puro empty (w610-1) | addgene partial sequence | sequence record 27215 | M13pUC-fwd 5'-CCCAGTCACGACGTTGTAAAACG-3'
GTTGTTTTTGGCACTAGCGCGCGTATACGACTCACTATAGGGCGAATTGGGTACGTCCCTAGGCCTCCAA
AAAAGCCTCCTCACTACTTCTGGAATAGCTCAGAGGCCGAGGCGGCCTCGGCCTCTGCATAAATAAAAAA
AATTAGTCAGCCATGGGGCGGAGAATGGGCGGAACTGGGCGGAGTTAGGGGCGGGATGGGCGGAGTTAGG
GGCGGGATAGCTAGAGCCAGACATGATAAGATACATTGATGAGTTTGGACAAACCACAACTAGAATGCAG
TGAAAAAAATGCTTTATTTGTGAAATTTGTGATGCTATTGCTTTATTTGTAACCATTATAAGCTGCAATA
AACAAGTTCCTCTCACTCTCTGATATTCATTTCTTTGCAAGTTATAAATACTGAATAATAAGATGACATG
AACTACTACTGCTAGAGATTTTCCACACTGACTAAAAGGGTCTGAGGGATCTCTAGTTACCAGAGTCACA
CAACAGACGGGCACACACTACTTGAAGCACTCAAGGCAAGCTTTATTGAGGCTTAAGCAGTGGGTTCCCT
AGTTAGCCAGAGAGCTCCCAGGCTCAGATCTGGTCTAACCAGAGAGACCCAGTACAAGCAAAAAGCAGAT
CTTGTCTTCGTTGGGAGTGAGCTAGCCCTTCCAGTCCCCCCCTTTTCTTTTAAAAAGTGGCTAAGATCTA
CAGCTGCCTTGTAAGTCATTGGTCTTAAAGGTACCGGAGGCCCTCGAGATGCATGGGGTCGTGCGCTCCT
TTCGGTCGGGCGCTGCAGGTCGTGGGGGCGGGGCGTCTGGCACCGGGCTTGCGGGTCATGCACAAGTGGC
GCGGTCTTTCAGGCACCTTCATCGTCTGCGGCGACAGGTGAAGCCTAAACCGCTCGTAGAAGGGGGAGGA
TGGCCGTGGAGCTGTAAAGATC
